>Addgene plasmid #24262 | pCDNA3 Flag Bmf (S74A,S77A) | addgene partial sequence | sequence record 30558 | 24262 with CMV-F
TTAGCAGAGCTCTCTGGCTACTAGAGAACCCACTGCCTTACTGGCTTATCGAAATTAATACGACTCACNT
TTNGGGAGACCCAAGCTTACGGCAGCCAACATGGACTATAAGGACGATGATGACAAAGGATCCGAGCCAT
CTCAGTGTGTGGAGGAGCTGGAGGATGATGTGTTCCAACCAGAGGATGGGGAGCCGGTGACCCAACCCGG
GAGCTTGCTCTCTGCTGACCTGTTTGCCCAGAGCCTACTGGACTGCCCCCTCAGCCGACTTCAGCTCTTC
CCTCTCACCCACTGCTGTGGCCCTGGCCTTCGACCCACCAGCCAGGAAGACAAAGCTACCCAGACTCTCG
CCCCAGCCGCCCCCAGCCAAGGTGTCATGCTGCCTTGTGGGGTGACTGAGGAACCCCAGCGACTCTTTTA
TGGCAATGATGGCTATCGGCTTCCTCTCCCTGCCAGTTTCCCAGCAGTCTTGCCCATTGGGGAGCAGCCC
CCCGAAGGGCAGTGGCAACATCAAGCAGAGGTACAGATTGCCCGAAAGCTTCAGTGCATTGCAGACCAGT
TCCACCGGCTTCATGTGCAGCAACACCAGCAGAACCAAAATCGTGTGTGGTGGCAGATCCTCCTCTTCCT
GCACAACCTTGCTTTGAATGGAGAAGAGAACAGGAACGGGGCAGGCCCTAGGTGAGAATTCTGCAGATAT
CCATCACACTGGCGGCCGCTCGAGCATGCATCTAGAGGGCCCCTATTCTATAGTGTCNCCTAAATGCTAG
ATGTCGCTGATCACCTCGACTGTGCC
