[The description below was written by a language model from this plasmid's Addgene catalogue record.]
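Description:
pCDNA3 Flag Bmf (S74A,S77A) is a mammalian expression plasmid built on the Invitrogen pcDNA3 backbone (about 5.4 kb without insert). It is maintained in E. coli as a high-copy plasmid under ampicillin selection. No feature table is provided, so the regulatory elements are not individually listed. However, pcDNA3 as a standard vector drives inserts from the CMV immediate-early promoter, with a downstream polyadenylation signal. It also carries a neomycin-resistance cassette for G418 selection of stable mammalian lines. The T7 and SP6 sequencing primers named in the record match the phage promoter sites that flank the pcDNA3 polylinker.

The insert is a roughly 600 bp cDNA encoding human BMF (Bcl2 modifying factor), a BH3-only pro-apoptotic member of the Bcl2 family. It was cloned between HindIII and EcoRI sites, both of which are retained, and carries an N-terminal Flag epitope for detection or immunoprecipitation. Serines 74 and 77 are changed to alanine, which prevents phosphorylation at those positions. The record also lists an alanine 100 to aspartate change, whose significance is not explained. The record is inconsistent on numbering: the insert name field calls the mutant S87A,S90A, whereas the plasmid name and mutation field give S74A,S77A. This may reflect different numbering schemes or reference isoforms, but the record does not say.

The associated publication concerns JNK phosphorylation of Bim-related Bcl2 family proteins and Bax-dependent apoptosis. In that context the construct most likely serves as a phosphorylation-defective Bmf for transfection experiments, compared against wild-type protein to test how JNK-dependent phosphorylation affects pro-apoptotic activity.
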