Addgene plasmid #24262: pCDNA3 Flag Bmf (S74A,S77A)
Depositing lab: Roger Davis. Depositing organization: University of Massachusetts, Worcester. Publication: JNK phosphorylation of Bim-related members of the Bcl2 family induces Bax-dependent apoptosis. Lei K, Davis RJ. Proc Natl Acad Sci U S A. 2003 Mar 4. 100(5):2432-7. 10.1073/pnas.0438011100 PubMed 12591950.
Backbone
  Vector backbone: pcDNA3
  Backbone manufacturer: invitrogen
  Backbone size w/o insert (bp): 5446
  Vector type: Mammalian Expression
Growth in bacteria
  Bacterial resistance: Ampicillin, 100 μg/mL
  Growth temperature: 37°C
  Growth strain: DH5alpha
  Copy number: High Copy
Gene/Insert
  Gene/Insert name: Bmf (S87A,S90A) (alt name: Bcl2 modifying factor)
  Species: H. sapiens (human)
  Insert size (bp): 596
  Mutation: changed Serine 74 to Alanine changed Serine 77 to Alanine changed Alanine 100 to Aspartate
  GenBank ID: NM_001003940
  Entrez Gene: BMF
  Tag / fusion protein: Flag (N terminal on insert)
  Cloning method: Restriction Enzyme; 5′ cloning site Hind III (not destroyed); 3′ cloning site EcoRI (not destroyed)
  Sequencing primers: 5′ T7; 3′ SP6
Terms and licenses: Academic/Nonprofit Terms; Industry Terms: Not Available to Industry
How to cite: pCDNA3 Flag Bmf (S74A,S77A) was a gift from Roger Davis (Addgene plasmid # 24262 ; http://n2t.net/addgene:24262 ; RRID:Addgene_24262)
